>Addgene plasmid #169346 | pVMG0193_Cq-Rpl40-Cas9 | addgene full sequence | sequence record 333386 | Addgene NGS Result
TGACCAAAAAGACCCAATCGACGAAAATGAACAAATCGACTAAAATGACCCAATCGACAAAAATTACCAA
ATGGACCAAGACGAACAAATCGACCAAAATGACCAAATCGACCAAAATTACCAAATCGACCAAAATGGCC
AAATCGACCAAAATGAACAAATCGACTAAACTGACCAAAACGATTAAAATGGCCTAAACGACCAAATCGA
CTAAAATGACCAAATCGTTCAAAATTATCAAAATTACCCAGATTACCAAATCGATCAAAATTAACAAATC
GACCAAAATTACCAAATCGACCAAAATGAACAAATCAACCAAAATGACAAAATCGACCAAAATTACCAAA
CCAAGCAAAGAGAACAAATCGACTAAAATCTAAATCGACCAAAATGACCAGAATGATTTAAAAAAAAAAA
ATTAACATAAAGTGCACTGTTTTCAAATTATCTAAGGTTAATTTTTCTAAAAAATATATTTTTTAATTTA
AAATGTGAAGAAAAATTACATCTGCAGTTTTTTTTACAAAAATTAAGAAAATTTCCTGCAATTTTCCTTT
TTTAACTTTTGATAACGGACAGCTTAATGTTGTGATACAGTTGTATACTTAAAATTTAAATTTTGTGAAA
GAATAGTTTATCTCAGTGTCATCTAATAAGCCCTTCATTGCAGCTCGCGATATCTCTGGAACTATTGGTT
TCAGATTGGTTAAATTTTTAATGTTAAAGCGGTATACGCACTTCGGAAGGAACCGGTCAAGAAAAAAATC
AAATGGGTAGCAGCGGCAGCGCAAGCAAGTCAGAGAGGGTGAAGAAAAGCCCAAAGAAATCGCTCCCTCT
CCTTTGTTCTGCTGTTCGTAAAGCTGTTTCTTGACCCCTTTCCTTCCGATCTGCATACTAGCCTTAAAAT
AGTAAAACTTTTGTGATCTGCTCTTTTCTATATATTTTTTTTTAAATTTTATAAGCAATCACCACTTTTT
GAAAATGCTAAAACTATGCAAATGCTAAAACTTTGAGATTAATTTGATTAAAAAATGGAGGACTATAAGA
AATTATGGAAATTATTGATCAATTTTTTAATGTCACCAGATTAAGCCTATAAGCTGAATAGAGCTTTATG
ACGTTTCGCGTACACACACTAGCGCACCATTTGATTTTGCTGGCCGGACAAAATTTAACCTCAATCTTTT
TCGTGTACGTACACGCAATACATGTGCACGTAAATAACTCTATAAGCAACAACCTTCTGCCAAGAAAACG
TTTTAAAAATGTAACCTTCAATTCAGCGTGTGACACATAGGTAGCACACACCCGTCACTGAGACTCCCCC
TTCTCTGATAAGCCCACGTCACTTCACGCCAGCACGCGCGCACGAGATCGGTCAATCATCCGATTTTTTC
ACCCCATTCATTCATTCATTCTCAGCTGTCTTCTTTTTTCAACCACCTCGCTCTTTTGACCGCCGATTCT
TCTGGTTGGAGTTTGGAACCAGGTTCCTTTTGCGGTGGCCAATTAGCTGGTGCCGGAGTGGTCTAGCCGC
TTTAATTGACATTGGTGGCCGCGTTGAGTTGCATTTTTCACCTTTGAGGAATGAGGAGTAGGCTGTGAAA
CTGTGGTGAAGTTTGTGTGTGAGAAGTAAACCGTGAGAAAAGAAGCAGGCAGAAAATGCAAGGGCGAATT
CTGCAGATATCCATCACACTGGCGGCCGCTCGAGCATGCATCTAGAGGGCCCAATTCGCCCTATAGTGAG
TCGTATTACAATTCACTGGCCGTCGTTTTACAACGTCGTGACTGGGAAAACCCTGGCGTTACCCAACTTA
ATCGCCTTGCAGCACATCCCCCTTTCGCCAGCTGGCGTAATAGCGAAGAGGCCCGCACCGATCGCCCTTC
CCAACAGTTGCGCAGCCTGAATGGCGAATGG
[124 nt withheld, positions 1922-2045]
C
[91 nt withheld, positions 2047-2137]
A
[49 nt withheld, positions 2139-2187]
CCTTTGACGTTGGAGTCCACGTTCTTT
[37 nt withheld, positions 2215-2251]
ACCCTATCTCGGTCTATTCTTTTGATTTATAAGGGATTTTGCCGATTTCGGCCTATTGGTTAAAAAATGA
GCTGATTTAACAAAAATTTAACGCGAATTTTAACAAAATTCAGGGCGCAAGGGCTGCTAAAGGAAGCGGA
ACACGTAGAAAGCCAGTCCGCAGAAACGGTGCTGACCCCGGATGAATGTCAGCTACTGGGCTATCTGGAC
AAGGGAAAACGCAAGCGCAAAGAGAAAGCAGGTAGCTTGCAGTGGGCTTACATGGCGATAGCTAGACTGG
GCGGTTTTATGGACAGCAAGCGAACCGGAATTGCCAGCTGGGGCGCCCTCTGGTAAGGTTGGGAAGCCCT
GCAAAGTAAACTGGATGGCTTTCTTGCCGCCAAGGATCTGATGGCGCAGGGGATCAAGATCTGATCAAGA
GACAGGATGAGGATCGTTTCGCATGATTGAACAAGATGGATTGCACGCAGGTTCTCCGGCCGCTTGGGTG
GAGAGGCTATTCGGCTATGACTGGGCACAACAGACAATCGGCTGCTCTGATGCCGCCGTGTTCCGGCTGT
CAGCGCAGGGGCGCCCGGTTCTTTTTGTCAAGACCGACCTGTCCGGTGCCCTGAATGAACTGCAGGACGA
GGCAGCGCGGCTATCGTGGCTGGCCACGACGGGCGTTCCTTGCGCAGCTGTGCTCGACGTTGTCACTGAA
GCGGGAAGGGACTGGCTGCTATTGGGCGAAGTGCCGGGGCAGGATCTCCTGTCATCCCACCTTGCTCCTG
CCGAGAAAGTATCCATCATGGCTGATGCAATGCGGCGGCTGCATACGCTTGATCCGGCTACCTGCCCATT
CGACCACCAAGCGAAACATCGCATCGAGCGAGCACGTACTCGGATGGAAGCCGGTCTTGTCGATCAGGAT
GATCTGGACGAAGAGCATCAGGGGCTCGCGCCAGCCGAACTGTTCGCCAGGCTCAAGGCGCGCATGCCCG
ACGGCGAGGATCTCGTCGTGACCCATGGCGATGCCTGCTTGCCGAATATCATGGTGGAAAATGGCCGCTT
TTCTGGATTCATCGACTGTGGCCGGCTGGGTGTGGCGGACCGCTATCAGGACATAGCGTTGGCTACCCGT
GATATTGCTGAAGAGCTTGGCGGCGAATGGGCTGACCGCTTCCTCGTGCTTTACGGTATCGCCGCTCCCG
ATTCGCAGCGCATCGCCTTCTATCGCCTTCTTGACGAGTTCTTCTGAATTGAAAAAGGAAGAGTATGAGT
ATTCAACATTTCCGTGTCGCCCTTATTCCCTTTTTTGCGGCATTTTGCCTTCCTGTTTTTGCTCACCCAG
AAACGCTGGTGAAAGTAAAAGATGCTGAAGATCAGTTGGGTGCACGAGTGGGTTACATCGAACTGGATCT
CAACAGCGGTAAGATCCTTGAGAGTTTTCGCCCCGAAGAACGTTTTCCAATGATGAGCACTTTTAAAGTT
CTGCTATGTGGCGCGGTATTATCCCGTATTGACGCCGGGCAAGAGCAACTCGGTCGCCGCATACACTATT
CTCAGAATGACTTGGTTGAGTACTCACCAGTCACAGAAAAGCATCTTACGGATGGCATGACAGTAAGAGA
ATTATGCAGTGCTGCCATAACCATGAGTGATAACACTGCGGCCAACTTACTTCTGACAACGATCGGAGGA
CCGAAGGAGCTAACCGCTTTTTTGCACAACATGGGGGATCATGTAACTCGCCTTGATCGTTGGGAACCGG
AGCTGAATGAAGCCATACCAAACGACGAGCGTGACACCACGATGCCTGTAGCAATGGCAACAACGTTGCG
CAAACTATTAACTGGCGAACTACTTACTCTAGCTTCCCGGCAACAATTAATAGACTGGATGGAGGCGGAT
AAAGTTGCAGGACCACTTCTGCGCTCGGCCCTTCCGGCTGGCTGGTTTATTGCTGATAAATCTGGAGCCG
GTGAGCGTGGGTCTCGCGGTATCATTGCAGCACTGGGGCCAGATGGTAAGCCCTCCCGTATCGTAGTTAT
CTACACGACGGGGAGTCAGGCAACTATGGATGAACGAAATAGACAGATCGCTGAGATAGGTGCCTCACTG
ATTAAGCATTGGTAACTGTCAGACCAAGTTTACTCATATATACTTTAGATTGATTTAAAACTTCATTTTT
AATTTAAAAGGATCTAGGTGAAGATCCTTTTTGATAATCTCATGACCAAAATCCCTTAACGTGAGTTTTC
GTTCCACTGAGCGTCAGACCCCGTAGAAAAGATCAAAGGATCTTCTTGAGATCCTTTTTTTCTGCGCGTA
ATCTGCTGCTTGCAAACAAAAAAACCACCGCTACCAGCGGTGGTTTGTTTGCCGGATCAAGAGCTACCAA
CTCTTTTTCCGAAGGTAACTGGCTTCAGCAGAGCGCAGATACCAAATACTGTTCTTCTAGTGTAGCCGTA
GTTAGGCCACCACTTCAAGAACTCTGTAGCACCGCCTACATACCTCGCTCTGCTAATCCTGTTACCAGTG
GCTGCTGCCAGTGGCGATAAGTCGTGTCTTACCGGGTTGGACTCAAGACGATAGTTACCGGATAAGGCGC
AGCGGTCGGGCTGAACGGGGGGTTCGTGCACACAGCCCAGCTTGGAGCGAACGACCTACACCGAACTGAG
ATACCTACAGCGTGAGCTATGAGAAAGCGCCACGCTTCCCGAAGGGAGAAAGGCGGACAGGTATCCGGTA
AGCGGCAGGGTCGGAACAGGAGAGCGCACGAGGGAGCTTCCAGGGGGAAACGCCTGGTATCTTTATAGTC
CTGTCGGGTTTCGCCACCTCTGACTTGAGCGTCGATTTTTGTGATGCTCGTCAGGGGGGCGGAGCCTATG
GAAAAACGCCAGCAACGCGGCCTTTTTACGGTTCCTGGCCTTTTGCTGGCCTTTTGCTCACATGTTCTTT
CCTGCGTTATCCCCTGATTCTGTGGATAACCGTATTACCGCCTTTGAGTGAGCTGATACCGCTCGCCGCA
GCCGAACGACCGAGCGCAGCGAGTCAGTGAGCGAGGAAGCGGAAGAGCGCCCAATACGCAAACCGCCTCT
CCCCGCGCGTTGGCCGATTCATTAATGCAGCTGGCACGACAGGTTTCCCGACTGGAAAGCGGGCAGTGAG
CGCAACGCAATTAATGTGAGTTAGCTCACTCATTAGGCACCCCAGGCTTTACACTTTATGCTTCCGGCTC
GTATGTTGTGTGGAATTGTGAGCGGATAACAATTTCACACAGGAAACAGCTATGACCATGATTACGCCAA
GCTTGGTACCGAGCTCGGATCCACTAGTAACGGCCGCCAGTGTGCTGGAATTCGCCCTTGTCATCGTGGT
AAGCGAATCTAGAATTTTTCGAAGTATCTTCAAGAGCAGTGTTGGTATTATCGCGCTCTCGCGAGAAAAA
TTTCTCTCTCTCGAGTTCTCGCCGCGAGTCTCGAGCTGCCGAGAGAAACTCACCGATTGCCCGTGCTCTC
CTCCGCTCGCGAACGGGCTTTCTCGCGAGCCAGAATTGCCCGTTCGCGAGAAGTTGAACGAACAAAAAAC
AACACAACGATTGAAGTTACACCTTTATACCATCGCCTGGTCCGTATTCATAAGCCTGATAAACAAATTG
CTAGCTTGGGACGAACGGATAGCCAGAGGCGCTCGCGTCGAGAGCGAGAACGCGAACGAAAATGCGAGCG
CGAGCGAGAAGAGAAAAGTACTACAAGTTCTCTCCCTCGTTCGCGAGCGAGAAATGCTTTCCTTCTTCTC
GCTCGAATTCCAACACTGTTCAAGAGTCTAGAGTCAAGAGTCTAGATTTTTATGTCGGATCTGTACAGAT
TTTTTGTTTTGGATTTATTTCTTTTATTATTCGGATTTATAAATTAAACTTCCTGGATGTGTATAATTGC
AATACATTCTGAATCTCCCAGTATGCCTTAAAAATGGTATCGTAGTTCAACCCACCAGCCTGAAACAGTG
ATATTTCTTTCGACTAACTGAGCACACAAGATTCGTGTTGTATTTTTTAAACTTTTTTTGTATGATTTTA
TTTATTTTCTTGCTGTGACTTCAAGCCCCAGCCAAACTCGCGCTCGGATCTTTGAAGAATGTTTAATTTT
ACAAACTTGTAACGCGACCCCCGGTCGGAATCAACCCAGAAGCACAACACACACACACCCGTCCAAACGG
CGAACGAATGGGGGCTTACACCTTGCGCTTCTTCTTCGGCGAACCATCACCACCCAGCTGCGACAGATCG
ATGCGCGTCTCGTACAGACCCGTGATCGACTGGTGGATCAGCGTGGCATCCAGCACCTCCTTCGTCGACG
TGTAGCGCTTGCGATCGATCGTCGTATCGAAGTACTTGAAGGCGGCCGGGGCACCCAGGTTCGTCAGCGT
GAACAGGTGGATGATGTTCTCGGCCTGCTCGCGGATCGGCTTATCGCGGTGCTTGTTGTAGGCCGACAGC
ACCTTATCCAGGTTGGCATCGGCCAGGATCACGCGCTTCGAGAACTCCGAGATCTGCTCGATGATCTCAT
CCAGGTAGTGCTTGTGCTGCTCCACGAACAGCTGCTTCTGCTCGTTATCCTCCGGCGAACCCTTCAGCTT
CTCGTAGTGCGAGGCCAGGTACAGGAAGTTCACGTACTTCGACGGCAGGGCCAGCTCGTTACCCTTCTGC
AGCTCACCGGCCGAGGCCAGCATGCGCTTGCGACCGTTCTCCAGCTCGAACAGCGAGTACTTCGGCAGCT
TGATGATCAGATCCTTCTTCACCTCCTTGTAACCCTTGGCCTCCAGGAAATCGATCGGGTTCTTCTCGAA
CGACGAGCGCTCCATGATCGTGATACCCAGCAGCTCCTTCACCGACTTCAGCTTCTTCGACTTACCCTTC
TCCACCTTGGCCACCACCAGCACCGAGTAGGCCACCGTCGGCGAATCGAAACCACCGTACTTCTTCGGAT
CCCAATCCTTCTTGCGGGCGATCAGCTTATCCGAGTTGCGCTTCGGCAGGATCGACTCCTTCGAGAAACC
ACCCGTCTGCACCTCCGTCTTCTTCACGATGTTCACCTGCGGCATCGACAGCACCTTGCGCACCGTGGCG
AAATCGCGACCCTTATCCCACACGATCTCACCCGTCTCACCGTTCGTCTCGATCAGCGGGCGCTTGCGGA
TCTCACCGTTGGCCAGCGTGATCTCCGTCTTGAAGAAGTTCATGATGTTCGAGTAGAAGAAGTACTTGGC
CGTGGCCTTACCGATCTCCTGCTCCGACTTGGCGATCATCTTGCGCACATCGTACACCTTGTAATCACCG
TACACGAACTCCGACTCCAGCTTCGGGTACTTCTTGATCAGGGCCGTACCCACCACGGCGTTCAGGTAGG
CATCGTGGGCGTGGTGGTAGTTGTTGATCTCGCGCACCTTGTAGAACTGGAAATCCTTGCGGAAATCCGA
CACCAGCTTCGACTTCAGCGTGATCACCTTCACCTCGCGGATCAGCTTATCGTTCTCATCGTACTTCGTG
TTCATGCGCGAATCCAGGATCTGGGCCACGTGCTTCGTGATCTGGCGCGTCTCCACCAGCTGGCGCTTGA
TGAAACCGGCCTTATCCAGCTCCGACAGACCACCGCGCTCGGCCTTCGTCAGGTTATCGAACTTGCGCTG
CGTGATCAGCTTGGCGTTCAGCAGCTGGCGCCAGTAGTTCTTCATCTTCTTCACCACCTCCTCCGACGGC
ACGTTATCCGACTTACCGCGGTTCTTATCCGAGCGCGTCAGCACCTTGTTATCGATCGAATCATCCTTCA
GGAACGACTGCGGCACGATGTGATCCACATCGTAATCCGACAGGCGGTTGATATCCAGCTCCTGATCCAC
GTACATATCGCGACCGTTCTGCAGGTAGTACAGGTACAGCTTCTCGTTCTGCAGCTGCGTGTTCTCCACC
GGGTGCTCCTTCAGGATCTGCGAACCCAGCTCCTTGATACCCTCCTCGATGCGCTTCATGCGCTCGCGCG
AGTTCTTCTGACCCTTCTGCGTCGTCTGGTTCTCGCGGGCCATCTCGATCACGATGTTCTCCGGCTTGTG
GCGACCCATCACCTTCACCAGCTCATCCACCACCTTCACCGTCTGCAGGATACCCTTCTTGATGGCCGGC
GAACCGGCCAGGTTGGCGATGTGCTCGTGCAGCGAATCACCCTGACCCGACACCTGGGCCTTCTGGATAT
CCTCCTTGAACGTCAGCGAATCATCGTGGATCAGCTGCATGAAGTTGCGGTTGGCGAAACCATCCGACTT
CAGGAAATCCAGGATCGTCTTACCCGACTGCTTATCGCGGATACCGTTGATCAGCTTGCGCGACAGGCGA
CCCCAACCCGTGTAGCGGCGGCGCTTCAGCTGCTTCATCACCTTATCATCGAACAGGTGGGCGTACGTCT
TCAGGCGCTCCTCGATCATCTCGCGATCCTCGAACAGCGTCAGCGTCAGCACGATATCCTCCAGGATATC
CTCGTTCTCCTCGTTATCCAGGAAATCCTTATCCTTGATGATCTTCAGCAGATCGTGGTACGTACCCAGC
GAGGCGTTGAAGCGATCCTCCACACCCGAGATCTCCACCGAATCGAAGCACTCGATCTTCTTGAAGTAAT
CCTCCTTCAGCTGCTTCACCGTCACCTTGCGGTTCGTCTTGAACAGCAGATCCACGATGGCCTTCTTCTG
CTCACCCGACAGGAAGGCCGGCTTGCGCATACCCTCCGTCACGTACTTCACCTTCGTCAGCTCGTTGTAC
ACCGTGAAGTACTCGTACAGCAGCGAGTGCTTCGGCAGCACCTTCTCGTTCGGCAGGTTCTTATCGAAGT
TCGTCATGCGCTCGATGAACGACTGGGCCGAGGCACCCTTATCCACCACCTCCTCGAAGTTCCACGGCGT
GATCGTCTCCTCCGACTTGCGCGTCATCCAGGCGAAGCGCGAGTTACCGCGGGCCAGCGGACCCACGTAG
TACGGGATGCGGAACGTCAGGATCTTCTCGATCTTCTCGCGGTTATCCTTCAGGAACGGGTAGAAATCCT
CCTGGCGGCGCAGGATGGCGTGCAGCTCACCCAGGTGGATCTGGTGCGGGATCGAACCGTTATCGAACGT
GCGCTGCTTGCGCAGCAGATCCTCGCGGTTCAGCTTCACCAGCAGCTCCTCCGTACCATCCATCTTCTCC
AGGATCGGCTTGATGAACTTGTAGAACTCCTCCTGCGAGGCACCACCATCGATGTAACCGGCGTAACCGT
TCTTCGACTGATCGAAGAAGATCTCCTTGTACTTCTCCGGCAGCTGCTGGCGCACCAGGGCCTTCAGCAG
CGTCAGATCCTGGTGGTGCTCATCGTAGCGCTTGATCATCGAGGCCGACAGCGGGGCCTTCGTGATCTCC
GTGTTCACGCGCAGGATATCCGACAGCAGGATGGCATCCGACAGGTTCTTGGCGGCCAGGAACAGATCGG
CGTACTGATCACCGATCTGGGCCAGCAGGTTATCCAGATCATCATCGTACGTATCCTTCGACAGCTGCAG
CTTGGCATCCTCGGCCAGATCGAAGTTCGACTTGAAGTTCGGCGTCAGACCCAGCGACAGGGCGATCAGG
TTACCGAACAGACCGTTCTTCTTCTCACCCGGCAGCTGGGCGATCAGGTTCTCCAGGCGGCGCGACTTCG
ACAGGCGGGCCGACAGGATGGCCTTGGCATCCACACCCGAGGCGTTGATCGGGTTCTCCTCGAACAGCTG
GTTGTACGTCTGCACCAGCTGGATGAACAGCTTATCCACATCCGAGTTATCCGGGTTCAGATCACCCTCG
ATCAGGAAGTGACCGCGGAACTTGATCATGTGGGCCAGGGCCAGGTAGATCAGGCGCAGATCGGCCTTAT
CCGTCGAATCCACCAGCTTCTTGCGCAGGTGGTAGATCGTCGGGTACTTCTCGTGGTAGGCCACCTCATC
CACGATGTTACCGAAGATCGGGTGGCGCTCGTGCTTCTTATCCTCCTCCACCAGGAACGACTCCTCCAGG
CGGTGGAAGAACGAATCATCCACCTTGGCCATCTCGTTCGAGAAGATCTCCTGCAGGTAGCAGATGCGGT
TCTTGCGGCGCGTGTAGCGGCGGCGGGCCGTGCGCTTCAGGCGCGTGGCCTCGGCCGTCTCACCCGAATC
GAACAGCAGGGCACCGATCAGGTTCTTCTTGATCGAGTGGCGATCCGTGTTACCCAGCACCTTGAACTTC
TTCGACGGCACCTTGTACTCATCCGTGATCACGGCCCAACCCACCGAGTTCGTACCGATATCCAGACCGA
TCGAGTACTTCTTATCCATGGTGAATCTGCGGGAACGGAAAGGCGGATATTCAATGAAAACATTGCTCCA
TTTGAGGTTATGTTCAGGTGGTGAAAACAAGATCCAGTTTTCTAGTTTAAAATCGAATTTATAATGAATC
TTTTACGCAAAACGAATAAACCAACCAATTAGCTACAATTTCTACGCTATTTCCAAAGAATTAAACTATT
TTTAATCAGGAAAAATGGCAAAAATTGTGCACTCACTCTTTCCCAACGTGTCCGCGTTGTTAGAAGATTT
CCCGAGAAAGAAAGCAAACTGTCAGTGGGGCTGCGGCCTGTCAGTGGCGAACGTGCAAGCACCCGTCACT
GAAAACTCTGCAAGGGCGCGGAGCTTTTAGCACAGGGTGACAATTTTAGCGAGTGAGCAAAAGCGCGGTG
TTACCCAAATTTGGGTAACAAGCGTTATTTCAAATGTTCAACAGCAGCCAACAGCAATCTCTAGGGTTTG
AATTATGACCGAGTCCTTAACCTACGAATTATATAAGAATTTCCAATGATTTAAAATTGATCCTCAAATG
GGATTTATTGACCGAATCGACCAAAACGACCAAATCGACAATAATAATAAAATAATTAAAATTACCAAAA
TAACTAAATCAACCAAATTAACCAAAATGTGCAAAACGACTTTATTGACCTAAACGACCGAAATGGCCTA
AACGACCGGAATGACCAAAATTATCAAAATTACCGAAACGACCAAAATTATCAAAATGATCAAATCAACC
AAAATTACTAAATCGACCTTAACAACCAAATTGGCCTAAACTACCAAATCGACCTTGAAATCGACTGAAA
TAACCAAATCGACAAAAATTACCTAATCGAAATTGCCAAAACGTTCCAAATTATCAAAATTACCAAATCG
ACCAAATTGACCTAATCGACAAAAAAGACCTAATCAACAAAAATGACCAAATCAACCAAAATTACCAAAT
CGACCAAAATGGCCAAAACGCCCAAAATTACCAATACGTTCAAAATTATCAAAATTACCAATATTATCAA
ATCGACCAAAATGACCTAACCAAACAGAATGACCATATCGACCAAAATGAACAAATCGAATAAAATGACC
AAAACGATGAATATGGCCTAAACGACCAAATCGACTAAAATTACCAAAATTACCAAAATGAACAAATCGA
CTAAAATAACCCAATTGACAAAAATGACCAAAACGATCAAAATGGCCAAATCGACCCAATCGACCAAAAT
GAGCAAATCGACCAAAATGAGCATATCGACCAAAATGGCCAAAACGACCAAAATTATCAAAATTACCAAA
TCGACCAAAATGAACCAATCGACAAAAATGACCAAAACGATTAAAATGGCCTAAACGACCAAATCGACCA
AAATTACCAAAACGATCAAAATTATCAAAATAACCAAATCGACCAAATGATCTGTCGATCGACAATTAAA
ATTGCCTTAACGACCAAAACGACTAGAATTACCAAAATGACCAAAATGAACAAATTGACTAAAATGGCAC
AATCGACAAAAATGGCCAAATCGACCAAGCTGAACAAATTGACCAAAATTACCAAATCGACCACAATGGT
CTAAACGACCAAAATGACCCAATCGACCAAAATGACTCAATCGACCAAAATGACCAAAACGATCAAATAG
ACCAAATCGACCAAAATGGCCAAATCGACCAAAATGCGCAAATCGACCAAAATTACCAAAACGTTCAAAA
TTATCAATATTACCAAAT
Features (pLannotate 1.2.2; 12 found; start..end, strand, type, name):
   1740..1758    -  promoter       T7 promoter: promoter for bacteriophage T7 RNA polymerase
   1761..1918    +  CDS            lacZα (fragment): LacZα fragment of β-galactosidase; lacZ fragment
   1922..2350    +  rep_origin     f1 ori (sequence partly withheld): f1 bacteriophage origin of replication; arrow indicates direction of (+) strand synthesis
   2363..2662    +  CDS            tnpA (fragment): TN5P_ECOLX - Also known as tnp. Experimental evidence at protein level: Swiss-Prot protein existence level 1. Mediates transposition of transposon Tn5 by a 'cut and paste' mechanism. First, the monomeric transposase binds the 19 bp inverted DNA repeats flanking the transposon. Then, dimerization of the DNA- bound transposase creates a synaptic DNA complex. After nicking of the first DNA strand, excision of the transposon proceeds through a series of intermediates. The transposase then mediates the insertion of the transposon at a new site by strand transfer. The activity of the wild- type tran
   2694..3485    +  CDS            neo: KKA2_KLEPN - Also known as kan, nptII. Experimental evidence at protein level: Swiss-Prot protein existence level 1. Resistance to kanamycin, neomycin, paromomycin, ribostamycin, butirosin and gentamicin B. From Klebsiella pneumoniae.
   3506..4366    +  CDS            AmpR: β-lactamase; bla; confers resistance to ampicillin, carbenicillin, and related antibiotics
   4537..5125    +  rep_origin     ori: high-copy-number ColE1/pMB1/pBR322/pUC origin of replication
   5308..5400    +  CDS            lacI (fragment): lac repressor; lacI; The lac repressor binds to the lac operator to inhibit transcription in E. coli. This inhibition can be relieved by adding lactose or isopropyl-β-D-thiogalactopyranoside (IPTG).
   5413..5434    +  protein_bind   CAP binding site: CAP binding activates transcription in the presence of cAMP. E. coli catabolite activator protein
   5449..5479    +  promoter       lac promoter: promoter for the E. coli lac operon
   5483..5505    +  protein_bind   lac operator (fragment): The lac repressor binds to the lac operator to inhibit transcription in E. coli. This inhibition can be relieved by adding lactose or isopropyl-β-D-thiogalactopyranoside (IPTG). lac repressor encoded by lacI
   6497..10600   -  CDS            cas9: CAS9_STRP1 - Also known as csn1 From Streptococcus pyogenes serotype M1.
