[The description below was written by a language model from this plasmid's Addgene catalogue record and pLannotate feature annotations shown in this document.]
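Description:
pVMG0193_Cq-Rpl40-Cas9 is a 12.3 kb insect-expression CRISPR plasmid built on the pCR2.1 cloning backbone and designed to express Cas9 in Culex quinquefasciatus or other mosquitoes. The backbone contributes a high-copy ColE1/pUC origin for propagation in E. coli, an f1 phage origin, and an ampicillin-resistance gene (β-lactamase), which is the recorded selection. The annotation also detects an intact neo (kanamycin/neomycin phosphotransferase) coding sequence with an adjacent Tn5 transposase fragment. Other pCR2.1 remnants are present as well: the lac promoter/operator with its CAP site, split lacZα fragments, a short lacI fragment and a T7 promoter bordering the cloning site. These remnants have no stated role in the construct's function in mosquitoes.

The payload is an approximately 8.4 kb insert assembled by Gibson cloning. It contains the Streptococcus pyogenes Cas9 open reading frame, annotated on the reverse strand. Cas9 is placed under regulatory sequence from the Culex quinquefasciatus gene CPIJ002413, which the plasmid name identifies as Rpl40. The Cas9 coding sequence accounts for about 4.1 kb of the insert. The remaining insert sequence on either side of it is unannotated in the feature table and presumably includes the native mosquito promoter region. The record does not detail any untranslated regions, terminator, nuclear localization signals or tags. No guide RNA cassette, fluorescent marker or transposon/integration arms are annotated. The plasmid therefore appears to serve as a Cas9 source, and guide RNAs would have to be supplied separately. It was developed as part of work optimizing CRISPR tools for genome editing, site-directed transgenesis and gene drive development in Culex mosquitoes.
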