Addgene plasmid #169346: pVMG0193_Cq-Rpl40-Cas9
Purpose: Expression of Cas9 in Culex quinquefasciatus or other mosquitoes
Depositing lab: Valentino Gantz. Depositing organization: University of California, San Diego (UCSD). Publication: Optimized CRISPR tools and site-directed transgenesis towards gene drive development in Culex quinquefasciatus mosquitoes. Feng X, Lopez Del Amo V, Mameli E, Lee M, Bishop AL, Perrimon N, Gantz VM. Nat Commun. 2021 May 20;12(1):2960. doi: 10.1038/s41467-021-23239-0. PubMed 34017003.
Backbone
  Vector backbone: pCR2.1
  Backbone manufacturer: Thermofisher
  Backbone size w/o insert (bp): 3935
  Total vector size (bp): 12349
  Vector type: Insect Expression, CRISPR
Growth in bacteria
  Bacterial resistance: Ampicillin, 100 μg/mL
  Growth temperature: 37°C
  Growth strain: DH5alpha
  Copy number: High Copy
Gene/Insert
  Gene/Insert name: pVMG0193_Cq-Rpl40-Cas9 (alt name: CPIJ002413)
  Species: Culex quinquefasciatus
  Insert size (bp): 8414
  Promoter: CPIJ002413
  Cloning method: Gibson Cloning
  Sequencing primers: 5′ M13F; 3′ M13R
Terms and licenses: Academic/Nonprofit Terms; Industry Terms: Not Available to Industry
How to cite: pVMG0193_Cq-Rpl40-Cas9 was a gift from Valentino Gantz (Addgene plasmid # 169346 ; http://n2t.net/addgene:169346 ; RRID:Addgene_169346)
